>Addgene plasmid #217662 | gRNA3_NIPBL_Cas9-hGem-for_N-terminal_tagging | addgene full sequence | sequence record 440854 | Addgene NGS Result
AGGAAGTGGCAGAAAAACGGAGAAAGGCGCTGGGAAGCGGAGCTACTAACTTCAGCCTGCTGAAGCAGGC
TGGAGACGTGGAGGAGAACCCTGGACCTGAATTCATGCCGGTCGCCACCATGGTGAGCAAGGGCGAGGAG
GATAACATGGCCATCATCAAGGAGTTCATGCGCTTCAAGGTGCACATGGAGGGCTCCGTGAACGGCCACG
AGTTCGAGATCGAGGGCGAGGGCGAGGGCCGCCCCTACGAGGGCACCCAGACCGCCAAGCTGAAGGTGAC
CAAGGGTGGCCCCCTGCCCTTCGCCTGGGACATCCTGTCCCCTCAGTTCATGTACGGCTCCAAGGCCTAC
GTGAAGCACCCCGCCGACATCCCCGACTACTTGAAGCTGTCCTTCCCCGAGGGCTTCAAGTGGGAGCGCG
TGATGAACTTCGAGGACGGCGGCGTGGTGACCGTGACCCAGGACTCCTCCCTGCAGGACGGCGAGTTCAT
CTACAAGGTGAAGCTGCGCGGCACCAACTTCCCCTCCGACGGCCCCGTAATGCAGAAGAAAACCATGGGC
TGGGAGGCCTCCTCCGAGCGGATGTACCCCGAGGACGGCGCCCTGAAGGGCGAGATCAAGCAGAGGCTGA
AGCTGAAGGACGGCGGCCACTACGACGCTGAGGTCAAGACCACCTACAAGGCCAAGAAGCCCGTGCAGCT
GCCCGGCGCCTACAACGTCAACATCAAGTTGGACATCACCTCCCACAACGAGGACTACACCATCGTGGAA
CAGTACGAACGCGCCGAGGGCCGCCACTCCACCGGCGGCATGGACGAGCTGTACAAGTAGGAATTCCTAG
AGCTCGCTGATCAGCCTCGACTGTGCCTTCTAGTTGCCAGCCATCTGTTGTTTGCCCCTCCCCCGTGCCT
TCCTTGACCCTGGAAGGTGCCACTCCCACTGTCCTTTCCTAATAAAATGAGGAAATTGCATCGCATTGTC
TGAGTAGGTGTCATTCTATTCTGGGGGGTGGGGTGGGGCAGGACAGCAAGGGGGAGGATTGGGAAGAGAA
TAGCAGGCATGCTGGGGAGCGGCCGCAGGAACCCCTAGTGATGGAGTTGGCCACTCCCTCTCTGCGCGCT
CGCTCGCTCACTGAGGCCGGGCGACCAAAGGTCGCCCGACGCCCGGGCTTTGCCCGGGCGGCCTCAGTGA
GCGAGCGAGCGCGCAGCTGCCTGCAGGGGCGCCTGATGCGGTATTTTCTCCTTACGCATCTGTGCGGTAT
TTCACACCGCATA
[95 nt withheld, positions 1274-1368]
T
[46 nt withheld, positions 1370-1415]
C
[141 nt withheld, positions 1417-1557]
CCTTTGACGTTGGAGTCCACGTTCTTT
[37 nt withheld, positions 1585-1621]
ACTCTATCTCGGGCTATTCTTTTGATTTATAAGGGATTTTGCCGATTTCGGTCTATTGGTTAAAAAATGA
GCTGATTTAACAAAAATTTAACGCGAATTTTAACAAAATATTAACGTTTACAATTTTATGGTGCACTCTC
AGTACAATCTGCTCTGATGCCGCATAGTTAAGCCAGCCCCGACACCCGCCAACACCCGCTGACGCGCCCT
GACGGGCTTGTCTGCTCCCGGCATCCGCTTACAGACAAGCTGTGACCGTCTCCGGGAGCTGCATGTGTCA
GAGGTTTTCACCGTCATCACCGAAACGCGCGAGACGAAAGGGCCTCGTGATACGCCTATTTTTATAGGTT
AATGTCATGATAATAATGGTTTCTTAGACGTCAGGTGGCACTTTTCGGGGAAATGTGCGCGGAACCCCTA
TTTGTTTATTTTTCTAAATACATTCAAATATGTATCCGCTCATGAGACAATAACCCTGATAAATGCTTCA
ATAATATTGAAAAAGGAAGAGTATGAGTATTCAACATTTCCGTGTCGCCCTTATTCCCTTTTTTGCGGCA
TTTTGCCTTCCTGTTTTTGCTCACCCAGAAACGCTGGTGAAAGTAAAAGATGCTGAAGATCAGTTGGGTG
CACGAGTGGGTTACATCGAACTGGATCTCAACAGCGGTAAGATCCTTGAGAGTTTTCGCCCCGAAGAACG
TTTTCCAATGATGAGCACTTTTAAAGTTCTGCTATGTGGCGCGGTATTATCCCGTATTGACGCCGGGCAA
GAGCAACTCGGTCGCCGCATACACTATTCTCAGAATGACTTGGTTGAGTACTCACCAGTCACAGAAAAGC
ATCTTACGGATGGCATGACAGTAAGAGAATTATGCAGTGCTGCCATAACCATGAGTGATAACACTGCGGC
CAACTTACTTCTGACAACGATCGGAGGACCGAAGGAGCTAACCGCTTTTTTGCACAACATGGGGGATCAT
GTAACTCGCCTTGATCGTTGGGAACCGGAGCTGAATGAAGCCATACCAAACGACGAGCGTGACACCACGA
TGCCTGTAGCAATGGCAACAACGTTGCGCAAACTATTAACTGGCGAACTACTTACTCTAGCTTCCCGGCA
ACAATTAATAGACTGGATGGAGGCGGATAAAGTTGCAGGACCACTTCTGCGCTCGGCCCTTCCGGCTGGC
TGGTTTATTGCTGATAAATCTGGAGCCGGTGAGCGTGGAAGCCGCGGTATCATTGCAGCACTGGGGCCAG
ATGGTAAGCCCTCCCGTATCGTAGTTATCTACACGACGGGGAGTCAGGCAACTATGGATGAACGAAATAG
ACAGATCGCTGAGATAGGTGCCTCACTGATTAAGCATTGGTAACTGTCAGACCAAGTTTACTCATATATA
CTTTAGATTGATTTAAAACTTCATTTTTAATTTAAAAGGATCTAGGTGAAGATCCTTTTTGATAATCTCA
TGACCAAAATCCCTTAACGTGAGTTTTCGTTCCACTGAGCGTCAGACCCCGTAGAAAAGATCAAAGGATC
TTCTTGAGATCCTTTTTTTCTGCGCGTAATCTGCTGCTTGCAAACAAAAAAACCACCGCTACCAGCGGTG
GTTTGTTTGCCGGATCAAGAGCTACCAACTCTTTTTCCGAAGGTAACTGGCTTCAGCAGAGCGCAGATAC
CAAATACTGTTCTTCTAGTGTAGCCGTAGTTAGGCCACCACTTCAAGAACTCTGTAGCACCGCCTACATA
CCTCGCTCTGCTAATCCTGTTACCAGTGGCTGCTGCCAGTGGCGATAAGTCGTGTCTTACCGGGTTGGAC
TCAAGACGATAGTTACCGGATAAGGCGCAGCGGTCGGGCTGAACGGGGGGTTCGTGCACACAGCCCAGCT
TGGAGCGAACGACCTACACCGAACTGAGATACCTACAGCGTGAGCTATGAGAAAGCGCCACGCTTCCCGA
AGGGAGAAAGGCGGACAGGTATCCGGTAAGCGGCAGGGTCGGAACAGGAGAGCGCACGAGGGAGCTTCCA
GGGGGAAACGCCTGGTATCTTTATAGTCCTGTCGGGTTTCGCCACCTCTGACTTGAGCGTCGATTTTTGT
GATGCTCGTCAGGGGGGCGGAGCCTATGGAAAAACGCCAGCAACGCGGCCTTTTTACGGTTCCTGGCCTT
TTGCTGGCCTTTTGCTCACATGTGAGGGCCTATTTCCCATGATTCCTTCATATTTGCATATACGATACAA
GGCTGTTAGAGAGATAATTGGAATTAATTTGACTGTAAACACAAAGATATTAGTACAAAATACGTGACGT
AGAAAGTAATAATTTCTTGGGTAGTTTGCAGTTTTAAAATTATGTTTTAAAATGGACTATCATATGCTTA
CCGTAACTTGAAAGTATTTCGATTTCTTGGCTTTATATATCTTGTGGAAAGGACGAAACACCGTGTCCCC
ATTACTACTCTTGGTTTTAGAGCTAGAAATAGCAAGTTAAAATAAGGCTAGTCCGTTATCAACTTGAAAA
AGTGGCACCGAGTCGGTGCTTTTTTGTTTTAGAGCTAGAAATAGCAAGTTAAAATAAGGCTAGTCCGTTT
TTAGCGCGTGCGCCAATTCTGCAGACAAATGGCTCTAGAGGTACCCGTTACATAACTTACGGTAAATGGC
CCGCCTGGCTGACCGCCCAACGACCCCCGCCCATTGACGTCAATAGTAACGCCAATAGGGACTTTCCATT
GACGTCAATGGGTGGAGTATTTACGGTAAACTGCCCACTTGGCAGTACATCAAGTGTATCATATGCCAAG
TACGCCCCCTATTGACGTCAATGACGGTAAATGGCCCGCCTGGCATTGTGCCCAGTACATGACCTTATGG
GACTTTCCTACTTGGCAGTACATCTACGTATTAGTCATCGCTATTACCATGGTCGAGGTGAGCCCCACGT
TCTGCTTCACTCTCCCCATCTCCCCCCCCTCCCCACCCCCAATTTTGTATTTATTTATTTTTTAATTATT
TTGTGCAGCGATGGGGGCGGGGGGGGGGGGGGGGCGCGCGCCAGGCGGGGCGGGGGGGGGGGGGGGGGGG
GGGGGGGGGGGGGGGGGGGGGGGGGGGGGGGGCCCCAGGGGGGGGGGGCCCCCGAGAGTTCTCTTTTTTG
GGCGGGGGGGGGGGGGGGGGGGCCCTAAAAAAAGAGAAGGAGGGGGGGGGGGGGAGTCGCTGCGCGCTGC
CTTCGCCCCGTGCCCCGCTCCGCCGCCGCCTCGCGCCGCCCGCCCCGGCTCTGACTGACCGCGTTACTCC
CACAGGTGAGCGGGCGGGACGGCCCTTCTCCTCCGGGCTGTAATTAGCTGAGCAAGAGGTAAGGGTTTAA
GGGATGGTTGGTTGGTGGGGTATTAATGTTTAATTACCTGGAGCACCTGCCTGAAATCACTTTTTTTCAG
GTTGGACCGGTGCCACCATGGACTATAAGGACCACGACGGAGACTACAAGGATCATGATATTGATTACAA
AGACGATGACGATAAGATGGCCCCAAAGAAGAAGCGGAAGGTCGGTATCCACGGAGTCCCAGCAGCCGAC
AAGAAGTACAGCATCGGCCTGGACATCGGCACCAACTCTGTGGGCTGGGCCGTGATCACCGACGAGTACA
AGGTGCCCAGCAAGAAATTCAAGGTGCTGGGCAACACCGACCGGCACAGCATCAAGAAGAACCTGATCGG
AGCCCTGCTGTTCGACAGCGGCGAAACAGCCGAGGCCACCCGGCTGAAGAGAACCGCCAGAAGAAGATAC
ACCAGACGGAAGAACCGGATCTGCTATCTGCAAGAGATCTTCAGCAACGAGATGGCCAAGGTGGACGACA
GCTTCTTCCACAGACTGGAAGAGTCCTTCCTGGTGGAAGAGGATAAGAAGCACGAGCGGCACCCCATCTT
CGGCAACATCGTGGACGAGGTGGCCTACCACGAGAAGTACCCCACCATCTACCACCTGAGAAAGAAACTG
GTGGACAGCACCGACAAGGCCGACCTGCGGCTGATCTATCTGGCCCTGGCCCACATGATCAAGTTCCGGG
GCCACTTCCTGATCGAGGGCGACCTGAACCCCGACAACAGCGACGTGGACAAGCTGTTCATCCAGCTGGT
GCAGACCTACAACCAGCTGTTCGAGGAAAACCCCATCAACGCCAGCGGCGTGGACGCCAAGGCCATCCTG
TCTGCCAGACTGAGCAAGAGCAGACGGCTGGAAAATCTGATCGCCCAGCTGCCCGGCGAGAAGAAGAATG
GCCTGTTCGGAAACCTGATTGCCCTGAGCCTGGGCCTGACCCCCAACTTCAAGAGCAACTTCGACCTGGC
CGAGGATGCCAAACTGCAGCTGAGCAAGGACACCTACGACGACGACCTGGACAACCTGCTGGCCCAGATC
GGCGACCAGTACGCCGACCTGTTTCTGGCCGCCAAGAACCTGTCCGACGCCATCCTGCTGAGCGACATCC
TGAGAGTGAACACCGAGATCACCAAGGCCCCCCTGAGCGCCTCTATGATCAAGAGATACGACGAGCACCA
CCAGGACCTGACCCTGCTGAAAGCTCTCGTGCGGCAGCAGCTGCCTGAGAAGTACAAAGAGATTTTCTTC
GACCAGAGCAAGAACGGCTACGCCGGCTACATTGACGGCGGAGCCAGCCAGGAAGAGTTCTACAAGTTCA
TCAAGCCCATCCTGGAAAAGATGGACGGCACCGAGGAACTGCTCGTGAAGCTGAACAGAGAGGACCTGCT
GCGGAAGCAGCGGACCTTCGACAACGGCAGCATCCCCCACCAGATCCACCTGGGAGAGCTGCACGCCATT
CTGCGGCGGCAGGAAGATTTTTACCCATTCCTGAAGGACAACCGGGAAAAGATCGAGAAGATCCTGACCT
TCCGCATCCCCTACTACGTGGGCCCTCTGGCCAGGGGAAACAGCAGATTCGCCTGGATGACCAGAAAGAG
CGAGGAAACCATCACCCCCTGGAACTTCGAGGAAGTGGTGGACAAGGGCGCTTCCGCCCAGAGCTTCATC
GAGCGGATGACCAACTTCGATAAGAACCTGCCCAACGAGAAGGTGCTGCCCAAGCACAGCCTGCTGTACG
AGTACTTCACCGTGTATAACGAGCTGACCAAAGTGAAATACGTGACCGAGGGAATGAGAAAGCCCGCCTT
CCTGAGCGGCGAGCAGAAAAAGGCCATCGTGGACCTGCTGTTCAAGACCAACCGGAAAGTGACCGTGAAG
CAGCTGAAAGAGGACTACTTCAAGAAAATCGAGTGCTTCGACTCCGTGGAAATCTCCGGCGTGGAAGATC
GGTTCAACGCCTCCCTGGGCACATACCACGATCTGCTGAAAATTATCAAGGACAAGGACTTCCTGGACAA
TGAGGAAAACGAGGACATTCTGGAAGATATCGTGCTGACCCTGACACTGTTTGAGGACAGAGAGATGATC
GAGGAACGGCTGAAAACCTATGCCCACCTGTTCGACGACAAAGTGATGAAGCAGCTGAAGCGGCGGAGAT
ACACCGGCTGGGGCAGGCTGAGCCGGAAGCTGATCAACGGCATCCGGGACAAGCAGTCCGGCAAGACAAT
CCTGGATTTCCTGAAGTCCGACGGCTTCGCCAACAGAAACTTCATGCAGCTGATCCACGACGACAGCCTG
ACCTTTAAAGAGGACATCCAGAAAGCCCAGGTGTCCGGCCAGGGCGATAGCCTGCACGAGCACATTGCCA
ATCTGGCCGGCAGCCCCGCCATTAAGAAGGGCATCCTGCAGACAGTGAAGGTGGTGGACGAGCTCGTGAA
AGTGATGGGCCGGCACAAGCCCGAGAACATCGTGATCGAAATGGCCAGAGAGAACCAGACCACCCAGAAG
GGACAGAAGAACAGCCGCGAGAGAATGAAGCGGATCGAAGAGGGCATCAAAGAGCTGGGCAGCCAGATCC
TGAAAGAACACCCCGTGGAAAACACCCAGCTGCAGAACGAGAAGCTGTACCTGTACTACCTGCAGAATGG
GCGGGATATGTACGTGGACCAGGAACTGGACATCAACCGGCTGTCCGACTACGATGTGGACCATATCGTG
CCTCAGAGCTTTCTGAAGGACGACTCCATCGACAACAAGGTGCTGACCAGAAGCGACAAGAACCGGGGCA
AGAGCGACAACGTGCCCTCCGAAGAGGTCGTGAAGAAGATGAAGAACTACTGGCGGCAGCTGCTGAACGC
CAAGCTGATTACCCAGAGAAAGTTCGACAATCTGACCAAGGCCGAGAGAGGCGGCCTGAGCGAACTGGAT
AAGGCCGGCTTCATCAAGAGACAGCTGGTGGAAACCCGGCAGATCACAAAGCACGTGGCACAGATCCTGG
ACTCCCGGATGAACACTAAGTACGACGAGAATGACAAGCTGATCCGGGAAGTGAAAGTGATCACCCTGAA
GTCCAAGCTGGTGTCCGATTTCCGGAAGGATTTCCAGTTTTACAAAGTGCGCGAGATCAACAACTACCAC
CACGCCCACGACGCCTACCTGAACGCCGTCGTGGGAACCGCCCTGATCAAAAAGTACCCTAAGCTGGAAA
GCGAGTTCGTGTACGGCGACTACAAGGTGTACGACGTGCGGAAGATGATCGCCAAGAGCGAGCAGGAAAT
CGGCAAGGCTACCGCCAAGTACTTCTTCTACAGCAACATCATGAACTTTTTCAAGACCGAGATTACCCTG
GCCAACGGCGAGATCCGGAAGCGGCCTCTGATCGAGACAAACGGCGAAACCGGGGAGATCGTGTGGGATA
AGGGCCGGGATTTTGCCACCGTGCGGAAAGTGCTGAGCATGCCCCAAGTGAATATCGTGAAAAAGACCGA
GGTGCAGACAGGCGGCTTCAGCAAAGAGTCTATCCTGCCCAAGAGGAACAGCGATAAGCTGATCGCCAGA
AAGAAGGACTGGGACCCTAAGAAGTACGGCGGCTTCGACAGCCCCACCGTGGCCTATTCTGTGCTGGTGG
TGGCCAAAGTGGAAAAGGGCAAGTCCAAGAAACTGAAGAGTGTGAAAGAGCTGCTGGGGATCACCATCAT
GGAAAGAAGCAGCTTCGAGAAGAATCCCATCGACTTTCTGGAAGCCAAGGGCTACAAAGAAGTGAAAAAG
GACCTGATCATCAAGCTGCCTAAGTACTCCCTGTTCGAGCTGGAAAACGGCCGGAAGAGAATGCTGGCCT
CTGCCGGCGAACTGCAGAAGGGAAACGAACTGGCCCTGCCCTCCAAATATGTGAACTTCCTGTACCTGGC
CAGCCACTATGAGAAGCTGAAGGGCTCCCCCGAGGATAATGAGCAGAAACAGCTGTTTGTGGAACAGCAC
AAGCACTACCTGGACGAGATCATCGAGCAGATCAGCGAGTTCTCCAAGAGAGTGATCCTGGCCGACGCTA
ATCTGGACAAAGTGCTGTCCGCCTACAACAAGCACCGGGATAAGCCCATCAGAGAGCAGGCCGAGAATAT
CATCCACCTGTTTACCCTGACCAATCTGGGAGCCCCTGCCGCCTTCAAGTACTTTGACACCACCATCGAC
CGGAAGAGGTACACCAGCACCAAAGAGGTGCTGGACGCCACCCTGATCCACCAGAGCATCACCGGCCTGT
ACGAGACACGGATCGACCTGTCTCAGCTGGGAGGCGACAAAAGGCCGGCGGCCACGAAAAAGGCCGGCCA
GGCAAAAAAGAAAAAGGGATCCAAGCTTATGAATCCCAGTATGAAGCAGAAACAAGAAGAAATCAAAGAG
AATATAAAGAATAGTTCTGTCCCAAGAAGAACTCTGAAGATGATTCAGCCTTCTGCATCTGGATCTCTTG
TTGGAAGAGAAAATGAGCTGTCCGCAGGCTTGTCCAAAAGGAAACATCGGAATGACCACTTAACATCTAC
AACTTCCAGCCCTGGGGTTATTGTCCCAGAATCTAGTGAAAATAAAAATCTTGGAGGAGTCACCCAGGAG
TCATTTGATCTTATGATTAAAGAAAATCCATCCTCTCAGTATTGGA
Features (pLannotate 1.2.2; 22 found; start..end, strand, type, name):
    120..827     +  CDS            mCherry: mCherry is a basic (constitutively fluorescent) red fluorescent protein published in 2004, derived from Discosoma sp.. It is reported to be a very rapidly-maturing monomer with low acid sensitivity.
    861..972     +  polyA_signal   bGH poly(A) signal: bovine growth hormone polyadenylation signal
   1077..1217    +  repeat_region  AAV2 ITR: inverted terminal repeat of adeno-associated virus serotype 2 inverted
   1222..1273    -  misc_feature   bom (fragment): basis of mobility region from pBR322
   1292..1747    +  rep_origin     f1 ori (sequence partly withheld): f1 bacteriophage origin of replication; arrow indicates direction of (+) strand synthesis
   1748..1797    -  misc_feature   bom (fragment): basis of mobility region from pBR322
   1899..1934    -  CDS            rop (fragment): Rop protein, which maintains plasmids at low copy number; rop
   2029..2133    +  promoter       AmpR promoter: bla
   2134..2994    +  CDS            AmpR: β-lactamase; bla; confers resistance to ampicillin, carbenicillin, and related antibiotics
   3165..3753    +  rep_origin     ori: high-copy-number ColE1/pMB1/pBR322/pUC origin of replication
   3815..4055    +  promoter       U6 promoter: RNA polymerase III promoter for human U6 snRNA
   4085..4160    +  misc_RNA       gRNA scaffold: guide RNA scaffold for the Streptococcus pyogenes CRISPR/Cas9 system
   4167..4210    +  misc_RNA       gRNA scaffold (fragment): guide RNA scaffold for the Streptococcus pyogenes CRISPR/Cas9 system
   4257..4542    +  enhancer       CMV enhancer: human cytomegalovirus immediate early enhancer; contains an 18-bp deletion relative to the standard CMV enhancer
   4544..4708    +  promoter       chicken β-actin promoter (fragment): No description available
   4712..4734    +  promoter       chicken β-actin promoter (fragment): No description available
   4771..4790    +  promoter       chicken β-actin promoter (fragment): contains a 21-bp deletion relative to the standard chicken β-actin promoter
   4824..5051    +  intron         hybrid intron: hybrid between chicken β-actin (CBA) and minute virus of mice (MMV) introns (Gray et al., 2011)
   5189..6790    +  CDS            Cas9(N): N-terminal portion of Streptococcus pyogenes Cas9 (Zetsche et al., 2015)
   6791..9289    +  CDS            Cas9(C): C-terminal portion of Streptococcus pyogenes Cas9 (Zetsche et al., 2015)
   9290..9337    +  CDS            nucleoplasmin NLS: bipartite nuclear localization signal from nucleoplasmin
   9350..32      +  CDS            GMNN (fragment) (across the origin): GEMI_HUMAN - Experimental evidence at protein level: Swiss-Prot protein existence level 1. Inhibits DNA replication by preventing the incorporation of MCM complex into pre-replication complex (pre-RC) (PubMed:9635433, PubMed:14993212, PubMed:20129055, PubMed:24064211). It is degraded during the mitotic phase of the cell cycle (PubMed:9635433, PubMed:14993212, PubMed:24064211). Its destruction at the metaphase- anaphase transition permits replication in the succeeding cell cycle (PubMed:9635433, PubMed:14993212, PubMed:24064211). Inhibits histone acetyltransferase activity of KAT7/HBO1 in a CDT
