[The description below was written by a language model from this plasmid's Addgene catalogue record and pLannotate feature annotations shown in this document.]
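Description:
gRNA3_NIPBL_Cas9-hGem-for_N-terminal_tagging is a pX330-derived all-in-one CRISPR plasmid for transient expression in human cells. It delivers both a single guide RNA and a cell-cycle-regulated Streptococcus pyogenes Cas9. It is propagated in E. coli as a high-copy plasmid through a ColE1/pUC-type origin with ampicillin resistance (AmpR). The backbone also carries an f1 origin and a single annotated AAV2 ITR, a remnant of the parental vector. There is no mammalian drug marker, and transfected cells are identified by mCherry fluorescence instead. The catalogue lists a total size of 9,346 bp, whereas the sequenced record is 9,647 nt, which is close to the stated backbone size.

The plasmid contains two expression units. A human U6 RNA polymerase III promoter drives a 20-nt spacer targeting human NIPBL (the cohesin loader, also known as Scc2). The spacer was cloned into BpiI sites that were destroyed in the process, and it is fused to the SpCas9 guide RNA scaffold. Downstream, the CBh hybrid promoter (CMV enhancer, chicken β-actin promoter and hybrid intron) expresses SpCas9 carrying a nucleoplasmin NLS and fused to a fragment of human Geminin (hGem). According to the backbone name, this is followed by a P2A peptide that releases mCherry as a separate protein, and the unit ends with a bGH polyadenylation signal. Geminin is degraded at the metaphase–anaphase transition, so the fusion is expected to limit Cas9 accumulation largely to S/G2, when homology-directed repair is favoured.

The stated purpose is to cut near the start of the NIPBL coding sequence for endogenous N-terminal tagging. This presumably requires a separate homology donor, which the record does not describe.
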