Addgene plasmid #217662: gRNA3_NIPBL_Cas9-hGem-for_N-terminal_tagging
Purpose: expresses Cas9-hGem and guideRNA for N terminal tagging of NIPBL
Depositing lab: Daniel Gerlich. Publication: Cohesin-mediated DNA loop extrusion resolves sister chromatids in G2 phase. Batty P, Langer CC, Takacs Z, Tang W, Blaukopf C, Peters JM, Gerlich DW. EMBO J. 2023 Aug 15;42(16):e113475. doi: 10.15252/embj.2023113475. Epub 2023 Jun 26. PubMed 37357575.
Backbone
  Vector backbone: pX330-U6-Chimeric_BB-CBh-hSpCas9-hGem-Bpil-P2A-mCherry
  Backbone size w/o insert (bp): 9643
  Total vector size (bp): 9346
  Vector type: Mammalian Expression, Bacterial Expression, CRISPR
  Selectable markers: mCherry
Growth in bacteria
  Bacterial resistance: Ampicillin, 100 μg/mL
  Growth temperature: 37°C
  Growth strain: DH5alpha
  Copy number: High Copy
Gene/Insert
  Gene/Insert name: sgRNA3 for N terminal tagging of NIPBL
  gRNA/shRNA sequence: caccgtgtccccattactactcttg
  Species: H. sapiens (human)
  Insert size (bp): 20
  Entrez Gene: NIPBL (a.k.a. CDLS, CDLS1, IDN3, IDN3-B, Scc2)
  Promoter: U6
  Cloning method: Restriction Enzyme; 5′ cloning site BpiI (destroyed during cloning); 3′ cloning site BpiI (destroyed during cloning)
  Sequencing primers: 5′ GACTATCATATGCTTACCGT; 3′ GATGGGGAGAGTGAAGCAGAAC
Terms and licenses: Academic/Nonprofit Terms; Industry Terms: Not Available to Industry
How to cite: gRNA3_NIPBL_Cas9-hGem-for_N-terminal_tagging was a gift from Daniel Gerlich (Addgene plasmid # 217662 ; http://n2t.net/addgene:217662 ; RRID:Addgene_217662)
